>Addgene plasmid #182308 | PB-TO-hNGN2-BSD-mApple | addgene full sequence | sequence record 359524 | Addgene NGS Result
GCGGGGAGAGGCGGTTTGCGTATTGGGCGCTCTTCCGCTTCCTCGCTCACTGACTCGCTGCGCTCGGTCG
TTCGGCTGCGGCGAGCGGTATCAGCTCACTCAAAGGACGGCCGCACATGTAAGGAAAATTTTAGGGATGT
TAAAGAAAAAAATAACACAAAACAAAATATAAAAAAAATCTAACCTCAAGTCAAGGCTTTTCTATGGAAT
AAGGAATGGACAGCAGGGGGCTGTTTCATATACTGATGACCTCTTTATAGCCAACCTTTGTTCATGGCAG
CCAGCATATGGGCATATGTTGCCAAACTCTAAACCAAATACTCATTCTGATGTTTTAAATGATTTGCCCT
CCCATATGTCCTTCCGAGTGAGAGACACAAAAAATTCCAACACACTATTGCAATGAAAATAAATTTCCTT
TATTAGCCAGAAGTCAGATGCTCAAGGGGCTTCATGATGTCCCCATAATTTTTGGCAGAGGGAAAAAGAT
CTCAGTGGTATTTGTGAGCCAGGGCATTGGCCACACCAGTCACCACCTTCTGATAGGCAGCCTGCACCTG
AGGAGTGAATTCACGCGTTTTAGCCTGGCAGCATATCGAGATCGAAGTCATCGAGAGCGTCAGCAGGGAG
CATATCCAGATCAAAATCATCCAGGGCATCGGCGGGCAGCATGTCCAGGTCGAAGTCGTCCAGGGCGTCG
GTGGGTCCGCCGCTCTCGCACTTCAGCTGCTTCTCGAGGCCGCAGATGATCAGTTCCAGGCCGAACAGGA
AGGCGGGCTCGGCGCCCTGTCTGTCGAACAGCTCGATGGCCTGCTTCAGCAGGGGGGGCATGCTGTCGGT
GGTGGGTGTCTCTCTTTCCTCTTTGGCGACCTGGTGTTCCTGTTCTTCCAGCACGCAGCCCAGGGTGAAG
TGGCCCACGGCGCTCAGGGCGTACAGGGCGTTTTCCAGGCTGAAGCCCTGCTGGCACAGGAAGGCCAGCT
GGTTTTCCAGTGTCTCGTACTGCTTCTCGGTGGGTCTGGTGCCCAGGTGCACTTTGGCGCCGTCCCGGTG
GCTCAGCAGGGCGCATCTGTAGCTCTTGGCGTTGTTCCGCAGGAAGTCCTGCCAGCTCTCGCCTTCCAGA
GGGCAGCTGTGGGTGTGGTGCCGGTCCAGCATCTCGATGGGCAGGGCGTCCAGCAGGGCCCGCTTGTTCT
TCACGTGCCAGTACAGGGTGGGCTGTTCCACGCCCAGTTTCTGGGCCAGCTTCCGGGTGGTCAGGCCCTC
GATGCCCACGCCGTTCAGCAGTTCCAGGGCGCTGTTGATCACTTTGCTCTTGTCCAGCCGGCTCATGTCG
ACATTCTTTGCCAAAATGATGAGACAGCACAATAACCAGCACGTTGCCCAGGAGCTGTAGGAAAAAGAAG
AAGGCATGAACATGGTTAGCAGAGGCTCTAGAGCCGCCGGTCACACGCCAGAAGCCGAACCCCGCCCTGC
CCCGTCCCCCCCGAAGGCAGCCGTCCCCCCGCGGACAGCCCCGAGGCTGGAGAGGGAGAAGGGGACGGCG
GCGCGGCGACGCACGAAGGCCCTCCCCGCCCATTTCCTTCCTGCCGGCGCCGCACCGCTTCGCCCCGCGC
CCGCTAGAGGGGGTGCGGCGGCGCCTCCCAGATTTCGGCTCCGCACAGATTTGGGACAAAGGAAGTCCCT
GCGCCCTCTCGCACGATTACCATAAAAGGCAATGGCTGCGGCTCGCCGCGCCTCGACAGCCGCCGGCGCT
CCGGGGGCCGCCGCGCCCCTCCCCCGAGCCCYCCCCGGCCCGAGGCGGCCCCGCCCCGCCCGGCACCCCC
ACCTGCCGCCACCCCCCGCCCGGCACGGCGAGCCCCGCGCCACGCCCCGTACGGAGCCCCGCACCCGAAG
CCGGGCCGTGCTCAGCAACTCGGGGAGGGGGGTGCAGGGGGGGTTGCAGCCCGACCGACGCGCCCACACC
CCCTGCTCACCCCCCCACGCACACACCCCGCACGCAGCCTTTGTTCCCCTCGCAGCCCCCCCCGCACCGC
GGGGCACCGCCCCCGGCCGCGCTCCCCTCGCGCACACTGCGGAGCGCACAAAGCCCCGCGCCGCGCCCGC
AGCGCTCACAGCCGCCGGGCAGCGCGGAGCCGCACGCGGCGCTCCCCACGCACACACACACGCACGCACC
CCCCGAGCCGCTCCCCCCGCACAAAGGGCCCTCCCGGAGCCCCTCAAGGCTTTCACGCAGCCACAGAAAA
GAAACAAGCCGTCATTAAACCAAGCGCTAATTACAGCCCGGAGGAGAAGGGCCGTCCCGCCCGCTCACCT
GTGGGAGTAACGCGGTCAGTCAGAGCCGGGGCGGGCGGCGCGAGGCGGCGGCGGAGCGGGGCACGGGGCG
AAGGCAGCGCGCAGCGACTCCCGCCCGCCGCGCGCTTCGCTTTTTATAGGGCCGCCGCCGCCGCCGCCTC
GCCATAAAAGGAAACTTTCGGAGCGCGCCGCTCTGATTGGCTGCCGCCGCMCCTCYCCGCCYCSCCCCSC
CCCSCCCCCCSCCCCCCCCCCCCCCCCCCGGCGCGCGCCCCCCCCCCCCCCCCGCCCCCATCGCTGCACA
AAATAATTAAAAAATAAATAAATACAAAATTGGGGGTGGGGAGGGGGGGGAGATGGGGAGAGTGAAGCAG
AACGTGGGGCTCACCTCGACCATGGTAATAGCGATGACTAATACGTAGATGTACTGCCAAGTAGGAAAGT
CCCATAAGGTCATGTACTGGGCATAATGCCAGGCGGGCCATTTACCGTCATTGACGTCAATAGGGGGCGT
ACTTGGCATATGATACACTTGATGTACTGCCAAGTGGGCAGTTTACCGTAAATACTCCACCCATTGACGT
CAATGGAAAGTCCCTATTGGCGTTACTATGGGAACATACGTCATTATTGACGTCAATGGGCGGGGGTCGT
TGGGCGGTCAGCCAGGCGGGCCATTTACCGTAAGTTATGTAACGCGGAACTCCATATATGGGCTATGAAC
TAATGACCCCGTAATTGATTACTATTAATAACTAGTCAATAATCAATGTCAATAAAATATCTTTATTTTC
ATTACATCTGTGTGTTGGTTTTTTGTGTGAATCGATAGTACTAACATACGCTCTCCATCAAAACAAAACG
AAACAAAACAAACTAGCAAAATAGGCTGTCCCCAGTGCAAGTGCAGGTGCCAGAACATTTCTCTGAGCTC
ACGGGGACAGCCCCCCCCCAAAGCCCCCAGGGATGTAATTACGTCCCTCCCCCGCTAGGGGGCAGCAGCG
AGCCGCCCGGGGCTCCGCTCCGGTCCGGCGCTCCCCCCGCATCCCCGAGCCGGCAGCGTGCGGGGACAGC
CCGGGCACGGGGAAGGTGGCACGGGATCGCTTTCCTCTGAACGCTTCTCGCTGCTCTTTGAGCCTGCAGA
CACCTGGGGGGATACGGGGAAAAAGCTTTAGGCTGAAAGAGAGATTTAGAATGACAGAATCATAGAACGG
CCTGGGTTGCAAAGGAGCACAGTGCTCATCCAGATCCAACCCCCTGCTATGTGCAGGGTCATCAACCAGC
AGCCCAGGCTGCCCAGAGCCACATCCAGCCTGGCCTTGAATGCCTGCAGGGATGGGGCATCCACAGCCTC
CTTGGGCAACCTGTTCAGTGCGTCACCACCCTCTGGGGGAAAAACTGCCTCCTCATATCCAACCCAAACC
TCCCCTGTCTCAGTGTAAAGCCATTCCCCCTTGTCCTATCAAGGGGGAGTTTGCTGTGACATTGTTGGTC
TGGGGTGACACATGTTTGCCAATTCAGTGCATCACGGAGAGGCAGATCTTGGGGATAAGGAAGTGCAGGA
CAGCATGGACGTGGGACATGCAGGTGTTGAGGGCTCTGGGACACTCTCCAAGTCACAGCGTTCAGAACAG
CCTTAAGGATAAGAAGATAGGATAGAAGGACAAAGAGCAAGTTAAAACCCAGCATGGAGAGGAGCACAAA
AAGGCCACAGACACTGCTGGTCCCTGTGTCTGAGCCTGCATGTTTGATGGTGTCTGGATGCAAGCAGAAG
GGGTGGAAGAGCTTGCCTGGAGAGATACAGCTGGGTCAGTAGGACTGGGACAGGCAGCTGGAGAATTGCC
ATGTAGATGTTCATACAATCGTCAAATCATGAAGGCTGGAAAAGCCCTCCAAGATCCCCAAGACCAACCC
CAACCCACCCACCGTGCCCACTGGCCATGTCCCTCAGTGCCACATCCCCACAGTTCTTCATCACCTCCAG
GGACGGTGACCCCCCCACCTCCGTGGGCAGCTGTGCCACTGCAGCACCGCTCTTTGGAGAAGGTAAATCT
TGCTAAATCCAGCCCGACCCTCCCCTGGCACAACGTAAGGCCATTATCTCTCATCCAACTCCAGGACGGA
GTCAGTGAGAATATTATAACTTCGTATAGCATACATTATACGAAGTTATGGGCAGAGCGCACATCGCCCA
CAGTCCCCGAGAAGTTGGGGGGAGGGGTCGGCAATTGAACCGGTGCCTAGAGAAGGTGGCGCGGGGTAAA
CTGGGAAAGTGATGTCGTGTACTGGCTCCGCCTTTTTCCCGAGGGTGGGGGAGAACCGTATATAAGTGCA
GTAGTCGCCGTGAACGTTCTTTTTCGCAACGGGTTTGCCGCCAGAACACAGGTAAGTGCCGTGTGTGGTT
CCCGCGGGCCTGGCCTCTTTACGGGTTATGGCCCTTGCGTGCCTTGAATTACTTCCACCTGGCTGCAGTA
CGTGATTCTTGATCCCGAGCTTCGGGTTGGAAGTGGGTGGGAGAGTTCGAGGCCTTGCGCTTAAGGAGCC
CCTTCGCCTCGTGCTTGAGTTGAGGCCTGGCCTGGGCGCTGGGGCCGCCGCGTGCGAATCTGGTGGCACC
TTCGCGCCTGTCTCGCTGCTTTCGATAAGTCTCTAGCCATTTAAAATTTTTGATGACCTGCTGCGACGCT
TTTTTTCTGGCAAGATAGTCTTGTAAATGCGGGCCAAGATCTGCACACTGGTATTTCGGTTTTTGGGGCC
GCGGGCGGCGACGGGGCCCGTGCGTCCCAGCGCACATGTTCGGCGAGGCGGGGCCTGCGAGCGCGGCCAC
CGAGAATCGGACGGGGGTAGTCTCAAGCTGGCCGGCCTGCTCTGGTGCCTGGCCTCGCGCCGCCGTGTAT
CGCCCCGCCCTGGGCGGCAAGGCTGGCCCGGTCGGCACCAGTTGCGTGAGCGGAAAGATGGCCGCTTCCC
GGCCCTGCTGCAGGGAGCTCAAAATGGAGGACGCGGCGCTCGGGAGAGCGGGCGGGTGAGTCACCCACAC
AAAGGAAAAGGGCCTTTCCGTCCTCAGCCGTCGCTTCATGTGACTCCACGGAGTACCGGGCGCCGTCCAG
GCACCTCGATTAGTTCTCGCGCTTTTGGAGTACGTCGTCTTTAGGTTGGGGGGAGGGGTTTTATGCGATG
GAGTTTCCCCACACTGAGTGGGTGGAGACTGAAGTTAGGCCAGCTTGGCACTTGATGTAATTCTCCTTGG
AATTTGCCCTTTTTGAGTTTGGATCTTGGTTCATTCTCAAGCCTCAGACAGTGGTTCAAAGTTTTTTTCT
TCCATTTCAGGTGTCGTGATTTAAATCCCACCATGAAGACCTTCAACATCTCCCAGCAGGATCTAGAATT
AGTAGAAGTAGCGACAGAGAAGATTACAATGCTTTATGAGGATAATAAACATCATGTGGGAGCGGCAATT
CGTACGAAAACAGGAGAAATCATTTCGGCAGTACATATTGAAGCGTATATAGGACGAGTAACTGTTTGTG
CAGAAGCCATTGCGATTGGTAGTGCAGTTTCGAATGGACAAAAGGATTTTGACACGATTGTAGCTGTTAG
ACACCCTTATTCTGACGAAGTAGATAGAAGTATTCGAGTGGTAAGTCCTTGTGGTATGTGTAGGGAGTTG
ATTTCAGACTATGCACCAGATTGTTTTGTGTTAATAGAAATGAATGGCAAGTTAGTCAAAACTACGATTG
AAGAACTCATTCCACTCAAATATACCCGAAATGGATCGGGATCGGGAGAGGGCAGAGGAAGTCTGCTAAC
ATGCGGTGACGTCGAGGAGAATCCTGGCCCACCGGTCCCTGCCGCTAAACGGGTCAAACTCGACGGCGGT
TCTGGAGGTCCTGCTGCAAAGCGCGTTAAGTTGGATGGAGGGTCAGGGGGAGCCACCGCCACCCCGGTCG
CCACGCTACCGGTCGCCACCATGGTGTCCAAGGGCGAAGAGAACAACATGGCCATCATCAAAGAATTCAT
GCGGTTCAAGGTGCACATGGAAGGCAGCGTGAACGGCCACGAGTTCGAGATTGAAGGCGAAGGCGAGGGC
AGACCCTACGAGGCTTTTCAGACCGCCAAGCTGAAAGTGACCAAAGGCGGCCCTCTGCCTTTTGCCTGGG
ACATTCTGAGCCCTCAGTTTATGTACGGCAGCAAGGTGTACATCAAGCACCCCGCCGACATTCCCGACTA
CTTCAAGCTGAGCTTCCCCGAGGGCTTCAGATGGGAGAGAGTGATGAACTTCGAGGACGGCGGCATCATC
CACGTGAACCAGGATAGCTCTCTGCAGGACGGCGTGTTCATCTACAAAGTGAAGCTGCGGGGCACCAACT
TTCCCTCTGATGGCCCCGTGATGCAGAAAAAGACCATGGGCTGGGAAGCCAGCGAGGAAAGAATGTACCC
TGAGGATGGCGCCCTGAAGTCCGAGATCAAGAAGCGGCTGAAGCTGAAGGATGGCGGCCACTATGCCGCC
GAAGTGAAAACCACCTACAAGGCCAAGAAACCCGTGCAGCTGCCTGGCGCCTACATCGTGGATATCAAGC
TGGACATCGTGTCCCACAACGAGGACTACACCATCGTGGAACAGTACGAGAGAGCCGAAGGCAGACACAG
CACAGGCGGAATGGACGAGCTGTACAAGTAAGCGGCCGCTAAGAATTCTGTGCCTTCTAGTTGCCAGCCA
TCTGTTGTTTGCCCCTCCCCCGTGCCTTCCTTGACCCTGGAAGGTGCCACTCCCACTGTCCTTTCCTAAT
AAAATGAGGAAATTGCATCGCATTGTCTGAGTAGGTGTCATTCTATTCTGGGGGGTGGGGTGGGGCAGGA
CAGCAAGGGGGAGGATTGGGAAGACAATAGCAGGCATGCTGGGGATGCGGTGGGCTCTATGGATAACTTC
GTATAGCATACATTATACGAAGTTATTTGGTATGGCTTTTTCCCCGTATCCCCCCAGGTGTCTGCAGGCT
CAAAGAGCAGCGAGAAGCGTTCAGAGGAAAGCGATCCCGTGCCACCTTCCCCGTGCCCGGGCTGTCCCCG
CACGCTGCCGGCTCGGGGATGCGGGGGGAGCGCCGGACCGGAGCGGAGCCCCGGGCGGCTCGCTGCTGCC
CCCTAGCGGGGGAGGGACGTAATTACATCCCTGGGGGCTTTGGGGGGGGGCTGTCCCTGATTCTATAACA
AGAAAATATATATATAATAAGTTATCACGTAAGTAGAACATGAAATAACAATATAATTATCGTATGAGTT
AAATCTTAAAAGTCACGTAAAAGATAATCATGCGTCATTTTGACTCACGCGGTCGTTATAGTTCAAAATC
AGTGACACTTACCGCATTGACAAGCACGCCTCACGGGAGCTCCAAGCGGCGACTGAGATGTCCTAAATGC
ACAGCGACGGATTCGCGCTATTTAGAAAGAGAGAGCAATATTTCAAGAATGCATGCGTCAATTTTACGCA
GACTATCTTTCTAGGGTTAATCTAGCTGCATCAGGATCATATCGTCGGGTCTTTTTTCCGGCTCAGTCAT
CGCCCAAGCTGGCGCTATCTGGGCATCGGGGAGGAAGAAGCCCGTGCCTTTTCCCGCGAGGTTGAAGCGG
CATGGAAAGAGTTTGCCGAGGATGACTGCTGCTGCATTGACGTTGAGCGAAAACGCACGTTTACCATGAT
GATTCGGGAAGGTGTGGCCATGCACGCCTTTAACGGTGAACTGTTCGTTCAGGCCACCTGGGATACCAGT
TCGTCGCGGCTTTTCCGGACACAGTTCCGGATGGTCAGCCCGAAGCGCATCAGCAACCCGAACAATACCG
GCGACAGCCGGAACTGCCGTGCCGGTGTGCAGATTAATGACAGCGGTGCGGCGCTGGGATATTACGTCAG
CGAGGACGGGTATCCTGGCTGGATGCCGCAGAAATGGACATGGATACCCCGTGAGTTACCCGGCGGGCGC
GCTTGGCGTAATCATGGTCATAGCTGTTTCCTGTGTGAAATTGTTATCCGCTCACAATTCCACACAACAT
ACGAGCCGGAAGCATAAAGTGTAAAGCCTGGGGTGCCTAATGAGTGAGCTAACTCACATTAATTGCGTTG
CGCTCACTGCCCGCTTTCCAGTCGGGAAACCTGTCGTGCCAGCTGCATTAATGAATCGGCCAACGCGCGG
GGAGAGGCGGTTTGCGTATTGGGCGCTCTTCCGCTTCCTCGCTCACTGACTCGCTGCGCTCGGTCGTTCG
GCTGCGGCGAGCGGTATCAGCTCACTCAAAGGCGGTAATACGGTTATCCACAGAATCAGGGGATAACGCA
GGAAAGAACATGTGAGCAAAAGGCCAGCAAAAGGCCAGGAACCGTAAAAAGGCCGCGTTGCTGGCGTTTT
TCCATAGGCTCCGCCCCCCTGACGAGCATCACAAAAATCGACGCTCAAGTCAGAGGTGGCGAAACCCGAC
AGGACTATAAAGATACCAGGCGTTTCCCCCTGGAAGCTCCCTCGTGCGCTCTCCTGTTCCGACCCTGCCG
CTTACCGGATACCTGTCCGCCTTTCTCCCTTCGGGAAGCGTGGCGCTTTCTCATAGCTCACGCTGTAGGT
ATCTCAGTTCGGTGTAGGTCGTTCGCTCCAAGCTGGGCTGTGTGCACGAACCCCCCGTTCAGCCCGACCG
CTGCGCCTTATCCGGTAACTATCGTCTTGAGTCCAACCCGGTAAGACACGACTTATCGCCACTGGCAGCA
GCCACTGGTAACAGGATTAGCAGAGCGAGGTATGTAGGCGGTGCTACAGAGTTCTTGAAGTGGTGGCCTA
ACTACGGCTACACTAGAAGGACAGTATTTGGTATCTGCGCTCTGCTGAAGCCAGTTACCTTCGGAAAAAG
AGTTGGTAGCTCTTGATCCGGCAAACAAACCACCGCTGGTAGCGGTGGTTTTTTTGTTTGCAAGCAGCAG
ATTACGCGCAGAAAAAAAGGATCTCAAGAAGATCCTTTGATCTTTTCTACGGGGTCTGACGCTCAGTGGA
ACGAAAACTCACGTTAAGGGATTTTGGTCATGAGATTATCAAAAAGGATCTTCACCTAGATCCTTTTAAA
TTAAAAATGAAGTTTTAAATCAATCTAAAGTATATATGAGTAAACTTGGTCTGACAGTTACCAATGCTTA
ATCAGTGAGGCACCTATCTCAGCGATCTGTCTATTTCGTTCATCCATAGTTGCCTGACTCCCCGTCGTGT
AGATAACTACGATACGGGAGGGCTTACCATCTGGCCCCAGTGCTGCAATGATACCGCGAGACCCACGCTC
ACCGGCTCCAGATTTATCAGCAATAAACCAGCCAGCCGGAAGGGCCGAGCGCAGAAGTGGTCCTGCAACT
TTATCCGCCTCCATCCAGTCTATTAATTGTTGCCGGGAAGCTAGAGTAAGTAGTTCGCCAGTTAATAGTT
TGCGCAACGTTGTTGCCATTGCTACAGGCATCGTGGTGTCACGCTCGTCGTTTGGTATGGCTTCATTCAG
CTCCGGTTCCCAACGATCAAGGCGAGTTACATGATCCCCCATGTTGTGCAAAAAAGCGGTTAGCTCCTTC
GGTCCTCCGATCGTTGTCAGAAGTAAGTTGGCCGCAGTGTTATCACTCATGGTTATGGCAGCACTGCATA
ATTCTCTTACTGTCATGCCATCCGTAAGATGCTTTTCTGTGACTGGTGAGTACTCAACCAAGTCATTCTG
AGAATAGTGTATGCGGCGACCGAGTTGCTCTTGCCCGGCGTCAATACGGGATAATACCGCGCCACATAGC
AGAACTTTAAAAGTGCTCATCATTGGAAAACGTTCTTCGGGGCGAAAACTCTCAAGGATCTTACCGCTGT
TGAGATCCAGTTCGATGTAACCCACTCGTGCACCCAACTGATCTTCAGCATCTTTTACTTTCACCAGCGT
TTCTGGGTGAGCAAAAACAGGAAGGCAAAATGCCGCAAAAAAGGGAATAAGGGCGACACGGAAATGTTGA
ATACTCATACTCTTCCTTTTTCAATATTATTGAAGCATTTATCAGGGTTATTGTCTCATGAGCGGATACA
TATTTGAATGTATTTAGAAAAATAAACAAATAGGGGTTCCGCGCACATTTCCCCGAAAAGTGCCACCTAA
ATTGTAAGCGTTAATATTTTGTTAAAATTCGCGTTAAATTTTTGTTAAATCAGCTCATTTTTTAACCAAT
AGGCCGAAATCGGCAAAATCCCTTATAAATCAAAAGAATAGACCGAGATAGGGT
[37 nt withheld, positions 10555-10591]
AAAGAACGTGGACTCCAACGTCAAAGG
[49 nt withheld, positions 10619-10667]
T
[91 nt withheld, positions 10669-10759]
G
[124 nt withheld, positions 10761-10884]
CCCATTCGCCATTCAGGCTGCGCAACTGTTGGGAAGGGCGATCGGTGCGGGCCTCTTCGCTATTACGCCA
GCTGGCGAAAGGGGGATGTGCTGCAAGGCGATTAAGTTGGGTAACGCCAGGGTTTTCCCAGTCACGACGT
TGTAAAACGACGGCCAGTGAGCGCGCCTCGTTCATTCACGTTTTTGAACCCGTGGAGGACGGGCAGACTC
GCGGTGCAAATGTGTTTTACAGCGTGATGGAGCAGATGAAGATGCTCGACACGCTGCAGAACACGCAGCT
AGATTAACCCTAGAAAGATAATCATATTGTGACGTACGTTAAAGATAATCATGTGTAAAATTGACGCATG
TGTTTTATCGGTCTGTATATCGAGGTTTATTTATTAATTTGAATAGATATTAAGTTTTATTATATTTACA
CTTACATACTAATAATAAATTCAACAAACAATTTATTTATGTTTATTTATTTATTAAAAAAAACAAAAAC
TCAAAATTTCTTCTATAAAGTAACAAAACTTTTATGAGGGACAGCCCCCCCCCAAAGCCCCCAGGGATGT
AATTACGTCCCTCCCCCGCTAGGGGGCAGCAGCGAGCCGCCCGGGGCTCCGCTCCGGTCCGGCGCTCCCC
CCGCATCCCCGAGCCGGCAGCGTGCGGGGACAGCCCGGGCACGGGGAAGGTGGCACGGGATCGCTTTCCT
CTGAACGCTTCTCGCTGCTCTTTGAGCCTGCAGACACCTGGGGGGATACGGGGAAAAGGCCTCCACGGCC
TTAATTAAGGGAGGTGGTCCCTGCAGTTACGCCAATGATAACCCCCGCCAGAAAAATCTTAGTAGCCTTC
CCTTTTTGTTTTCCGTGCCCCAACTCGGCGGATTGACTCGGCCCCTTCCGGAAACACCCGAATCAACTTC
TAGTCAAATTATTGTTCACGCCGCAATGACCCACCCCTGGCCCGCGTCTGTGGAACTGACCCCTGGTGTA
CAGGAGAGTTCGCTGCTGAAAGTGGTCCCAAAGGGGTACTAGTTTTTAAGCTCCCAACTCCCCCTCCCCC
AGCGTCTGGAGGATTCCACACCCTCGCACCGCAGGGGCGAGGAAGTGGGCGGAGTCCGGTTTTGGCGCCA
GCCGCTGAGGCTGCCAAGCAGAAAAGCCACCGCTGAGGAGACTCCGGTCACTGTCCTCGCCCCGCCTCCC
CCTTCCCTCCCCTTGGGGACCACCGGGCGCCACGCCGCGAACGGTAAGTGCCGCGGTCGTCGGCGCCTCC
GCCCTCCCCCTAGGGCCCCAATTCCCAGCGGGCGCGGCGCGCGGCCCCTCCCCCCGCCGGGCGCGCGCCC
GCTGCCCCGCCCTTCGTGGCCGCCCGGCGTGGGCGGTGCCACCCCTCCCCCCGGCGGCCCCGCGCGCAGC
TCCCGGCTCCCTCCCCCTTCGGATGTGGCTTGAGCTGTAGGCGCGGAGGGTACCAGTTTACTCCCTATCA
GTGATAGAGAACGTATGAAGAGTTTACTCCCTATCAGTGATAGAGAACGTATGCAGACTTTACTCCCTAT
CAGTGATAGAGAACGTATAAGGAGTTTACTCCCTATCAGTGATAGAGAACGTATGACCAGTTTACTCCCT
ATCAGTGATAGAGAACGTATCTACAGTTTACTCCCTATCAGTGATAGAGAACGTATATCCAGTTTACTCC
CTATCAGTGATAGAGAACGTATAAGCTTTAGGCGTGTACGGTGGGCGCCTATAAAAGCAGAGCTCGTTTA
GTGAACCGTCAGATCGCCTGGAGCAATTCCACAACACTTTTGTCTTATACCAACTTTCCGTACCACTTCC
TACCCTCGTAAAGGATCCGCCGCCACCATGTTCGTCAAATCCGAGACCTTGGAGTTGAAGGAGGAAGAGG
ACGTGTTAGTGCTGCTCGGATCGGCCTCCCCCGCCTTGGCGGCCCTGACCCCGCTGTCATCCAGCGCCGA
CGAAGAAGAGGAGGAGGAGCCGGGCGCGTCAGGCGGGGCGCGTCGGCAGCGCGGGGCTGAGGCCGGGCAG
GGGGCGCGGGGCGGCGTGGCTGCGGGTGCGGAGGGCTGCCGGCCCGCACGGCTGCTGGGTCTGGTACACG
ATTGCAAACGGCGCCCTTCCCGGGCGCGGGCCGTCTCCCGAGGCGCCAAGACGGCCGAGACGGTGCAGCG
CATCAAGAAGACCCGTAGACTGAAGGCCAACAACCGCGAGCGAAACCGCATGCACAACCTCAACGCGGCA
CTGGACGCGCTGCGCGAGGTGCTCCCCACGTTCCCCGAGGACGCCAAGCTCACCAAGATCGAGACCCTGC
GCTTCGCCCACAACTACATCTGGGCACTCACCGAGACCCTGCGCCTGGCGGATCACTGCGGGGGCGGCGG
CGGGGGCCTGCCGGGGGCGCTCTTCTCCGAGGCAGTGTTGCTGAGCCCGGGAGGCGCCAGCGCCGCCCTG
AGCAGCAGCGGAGACAGCCCCTCGCCCGCCTCCACGTGGAGTTGCACCAACAGCCCCGCGCCGTCCTCCT
CCGTGTCCTCCAATTCCACCTCCCCCTACAGCTGCACTTTATCGCCCGCCAGCCCGGCCGGGTCAGACAT
GGACTATTGGCAGCCCCCACCTCCCGACAAGCACCGCTATGCACCTCACCTCCCCATAGCCAGGGATTGT
ATCTTGTAAGTTTAAACTCGCGAATCGATCGCCCACCCCAACTTGTTTATTGCAGCTTATAATGGTTACA
AATAAAGCAATAGCATCACAAATTTCACAAATAAAGCATTTTTTTCACTGCATTCTAGTTGTGGTTTGTC
CAAACTCATCAATGTATCTTATCATGTCTGTATACCGTCGACCTCTAGCTAGAGCTTGGCGTAATCATGG
TCATAGCTGTTTCCTGTGTGAAATTGTTATCCGCTCACAATTCCACACAACATACGAGCCGGAAGCATAA
AGTGTAAAGCCTGGGGTGCCTAATGAGTGAGCTAACTCACATTAATTGCGTTGCGCTCACTGCCCGCTTT
CCAGTCGGGAAACCTGTCGTGCCAGCTGCATTAATGAATCGGCCAACGC
Features (pLannotate 1.2.2; 35 found; start..end, strand, type, name):
     32..104     -  rep_origin     RSF ori (fragment): Plasmids containing the RSF 1030 origin of replication can be propagated in E. coli cells that contain additional plasmids with compatible origins.
    369..424     -  polyA_signal   β-globin poly(A) signal: rabbit β-globin polyadenylation signal (Gil and Proudfoot, 1987)
    495..575     -  CDS            HBB (fragment): HBB_PONPY - Experimental evidence at transcript level: Swiss-Prot protein existence level 2. Involved in oxygen transport from the lung to the various peripheral tissues. From Pongo pygmaeus (Bornean orangutan).
    709..1326    -  CDS            tetR: TETR2_ECOLX - Experimental evidence at protein level: Swiss-Prot protein existence level 1. TetR is the repressor of the tetracycline resistance element; its N-terminal region forms a helix-turn-helix structure and binds DNA. Binding of tetracycline to TetR reduces the repressor affinity for the tetracycline resistance gene (tetA) promoter operator sites. From Escherichia coli.
   1385..2401    -  intron         chimeric intron: chimera between introns from chicken β-actin and rabbit β-globin
   2402..2679    -  promoter       chicken β-actin promoter: No description available
   2681..3060    -  enhancer       CMV enhancer: human cytomegalovirus immediate early enhancer
   3061..3109    +  polyA_signal   poly(A) signal: synthetic polyadenylation signal
   3123..3214    +  misc_feature   pause site: RNA polymerase II transcriptional pause signal from the human α2 globin gene
   3759..3887    -  CDS            OR51A4 (fragment): O51A4_HUMAN - Experimental evidence at transcript level: Swiss-Prot protein existence level 2. Odorant receptor. From Homo sapiens (Human).
   3913..4071    -  CDS            OR51A7 (fragment): O51A7_HUMAN - Experimental evidence at transcript level: Swiss-Prot protein existence level 2. Odorant receptor. From Homo sapiens (Human).
   4426..4459    +  protein_bind   loxP: Cre-mediated recombination occurs in the 8-bp core sequence (GCATACAT). Cre recombinase
   4459..5619    +  promoter       EF-1α promoter: strong constitutive promoter for human elongation factor EF-1α
   5633..6052    +  CDS            bsr: BSR_BACCE - Experimental evidence at protein level: Swiss-Prot protein existence level 1. Catalyzes the deamination of the cytosine moiety of the antibiotics blasticidin S, cytomycin and acetylblasticidin S. From Bacillus cereus.
   6251..6958    +  CDS            mApple: mApple is a basic (constitutively fluorescent) red fluorescent protein published in 2008, derived from Discosoma sp.. It is reported to be a rapidly-maturing monomer with high acid sensitivity.
   6978..7202    +  polyA_signal   bGH poly(A) signal: bovine growth hormone polyadenylation signal
   7203..7236    +  protein_bind   loxP: Cre-mediated recombination occurs in the 8-bp core sequence (GCATACAT). Cre recombinase
   7796..8263    +  CDS            B (fragment): PORTL_LAMBD - Experimental evidence at protein level: Swiss-Prot protein existence level 1. Forms the portal vertex of the capsid (PubMed:6228056, PubMed:6232391). This portal plays critical roles in head assembly, genome packaging, neck/tail attachment, and genome ejection (Probable). The portal protein multimerizes as a single ring-shaped homododecamer arranged around a central channel (PubMed:6232391). Binds to the terminase subunits to form the packaging machine (PubMed:7799432). From Escherichia phage lambda (Bacteriophage lambda).
   8299..8321    -  protein_bind   lac operator (fragment): The lac repressor binds to the lac operator to inhibit transcription in E. coli. This inhibition can be relieved by adding lactose or isopropyl-β-D-thiogalactopyranoside (IPTG). lac repressor encoded by lacI
   8325..8355    -  promoter       lac promoter: promoter for the E. coli lac operon
   8370..8391    -  protein_bind   CAP binding site: CAP binding activates transcription in the presence of cAMP. E. coli catabolite activator protein
   8404..8496    -  CDS            lacI (fragment): lac repressor; lacI; The lac repressor binds to the lac operator to inhibit transcription in E. coli. This inhibition can be relieved by adding lactose or isopropyl-β-D-thiogalactopyranoside (IPTG).
   8679..9267    -  rep_origin     ori: high-copy-number ColE1/pMB1/pBR322/pUC origin of replication
   9438..10298   -  CDS            AmpR: β-lactamase; bla; confers resistance to ampicillin, carbenicillin, and related antibiotics
  10299..10403   -  promoter       AmpR promoter: bla
  10456..10884   -  rep_origin     f1 ori (sequence partly withheld): f1 bacteriophage origin of replication; arrow indicates direction of (+) strand synthesis
  10889..11044   -  CDS            lacZα (fragment): LacZα fragment of β-galactosidase; lacZ fragment
  11046..11165   +  CDS            B (fragment): PORTL_LAMBD - Experimental evidence at protein level: Swiss-Prot protein existence level 1. Forms the portal vertex of the capsid (PubMed:6228056, PubMed:6232391). This portal plays critical roles in head assembly, genome packaging, neck/tail attachment, and genome ejection (Probable). The portal protein multimerizes as a single ring-shaped homododecamer arranged around a central channel (PubMed:6232391). Binds to the terminase subunits to form the packaging machine (PubMed:7799432). From Escherichia phage lambda (Bacteriophage lambda).
  12339..12716   +  promoter       TRE3G promoter: 3rd-generation Tet-responsive promoter that can be activated by binding of Tet-On® 3G
  12732..13547   +  CDS            NEUROG2: NGN2_HUMAN - Also known as ATOH4, BHLHA8, NGN2. Experimental evidence at protein level: Swiss-Prot protein existence level 1. Transcriptional regulator. Involved in neuronal differentiation. Activates transcription by binding to the E box (5'- CANNTG-3'). From Homo sapiens (Human).
  13584..13705   +  polyA_signal   SV40 poly(A) signal: SV40 polyadenylation signal
  13776..13798   -  protein_bind   lac operator (fragment): The lac repressor binds to the lac operator to inhibit transcription in E. coli. This inhibition can be relieved by adding lactose or isopropyl-β-D-thiogalactopyranoside (IPTG). lac repressor encoded by lacI
  13802..13832   -  promoter       lac promoter: promoter for the E. coli lac operon
  13847..13868   -  protein_bind   CAP binding site: CAP binding activates transcription in the presence of cAMP. E. coli catabolite activator protein
  13881..30      -  CDS            lacI (fragment) (across the origin): lac repressor; lacI; The lac repressor binds to the lac operator to inhibit transcription in E. coli. This inhibition can be relieved by adding lactose or isopropyl-β-D-thiogalactopyranoside (IPTG).
