[The description below was written by a language model from this plasmid's Addgene catalogue record and pLannotate feature annotations shown in this document.]
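Description:
PB-TO-hNGN2-BSD-mApple is a roughly 13.9 kb mammalian expression plasmid built on a pUCM backbone and designed as an all-in-one piggyBac Tet-On vector for converting human iPSCs into glutamatergic neurons. In bacteria it is maintained as a high-copy plasmid through a ColE1/pUC-type origin with ampicillin resistance (AmpR), and it also carries an f1 origin. The piggyBac terminal repeats implied by the name and stated purpose were not picked up in the automated feature table. Some hits there (lambda portal protein, olfactory receptor, HBB, lacI and RSF ori fragments) look like spacer, insulator or backbone remnants rather than functional parts.

The payload consists of three mammalian cassettes. Human NEUROG2 (NGN2), a bHLH proneural transcription factor, sits downstream of the third-generation tetracycline-responsive TRE3G promoter and ends in an SV40 poly(A) signal. The reverse transactivator rtTA3G (annotated through its tetR-derived portion) is expressed constitutively in the opposite orientation from a CAG promoter (CMV enhancer, chicken β-actin promoter and chimeric intron) with a rabbit β-globin poly(A). Doxycycline therefore switches on NGN2 without a second plasmid. A synthetic poly(A) and transcriptional pause site lie next to this unit, presumably to limit read-through.

The third cassette uses the EF-1α promoter to drive a blasticidin resistance gene linked by a T2A peptide to myc-tagged, nuclear-localised mApple, followed by a bGH poly(A). This allows drug selection and red nuclear fluorescence tracking of integrants. It is flanked by two loxP sites, which would permit Cre-mediated removal. The catalogue lists puromycin as the selectable marker, but the name, purpose and feature table all indicate blasticidin.
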