Addgene plasmid #182308: PB-TO-hNGN2-BSD-mApple
Purpose: Piggybac Tet-ON plasmid for differentiating hiPSCs into glutamatergic neurons via NGN2 expression, bsd selection, mApple
Depositing lab: iPSC Neurodegenerative Disease Initiative (iNDI) & Michael Ward. Depositing organization: National Institute on Aging (NIA).
Backbone
  Vector backbone: pUCM
  Backbone size w/o insert (bp): 13078
  Total vector size (bp): 13945
  Modifications to backbone: CAG-rtTA3G-polyA
  Vector type: Mammalian Expression
  Selectable markers: Puromycin
Growth in bacteria
  Bacterial resistance: Ampicillin, 100 μg/mL
  Growth temperature: 37°C
  Growth strain: DH5alpha
  Copy number: High Copy
Gene/Insert 1
  Gene/Insert name: hNGN2
  Species: H. sapiens (human)
  Insert size (bp): 819
  Entrez Gene: NEUROG2 (a.k.a. Atoh4, Math4A, NGN2, bHLHa8, ngn-2)
  Promoter: TRE3G
  Cloning method: Restriction Enzyme; 5′ cloning site BAMhI (not destroyed); 3′ cloning site PmeI (not destroyed)
  Sequencing primers: 5′ ccgtaccacttcctaccctc
Gene/Insert 2
  Gene/Insert name: bsd-T2A-mycNLS-mApple
  Insert size (bp): 1326
  Promoter: EF1a
  Tag / fusion protein: T2A-mycNLS-mApple
  Cloning method: Restriction Enzyme; 5′ cloning site SwaI (not destroyed); 3′ cloning site NotI (not destroyed)
  Sequencing primers: 5′ TCAAGCCTCAGACAGTGGTTC
Resource information
  A portion of this plasmid was derived from a plasmid made by: Michael Ward lab
Terms and licenses: Academic/Nonprofit Terms; Industry Terms: Not Available to Industry
How to cite: PB-TO-hNGN2-BSD-mApple was a gift from iPSC Neurodegenerative Disease Initiative (iNDI) & Michael Ward (Addgene plasmid # 182308 ; http://n2t.net/addgene:182308 ; RRID:Addgene_182308)
